Addgene plasmid #143907: TFORF1033
Purpose: Lentiviral vector for overexpressing transcription factor ORFs with unique 24-bp barcodes. Barcodes facilitate identification of transcription factors in pooled screens.
Depositing lab: Feng Zhang. Depositing organization: Broad Institute. Publication: A transcription factor atlas of directed differentiation. Joung J, Ma S, Tay T, Geiger-Schuller KR, Kirchgatterer PC, Verdine VK, Guo B, Arias-Garcia MA, Allen WE, Singh A, Kuksenko O, Abudayyeh OO, Gootenberg JS, Fu Z, Macrae RK, Buenrostro JD, Regev A, Zhang F. Cell. 2023 Jan 5;186(1):209-229.e26. doi: 10.1016/j.cell.2022.11.026. PubMed 36608654.
Backbone
  Vector backbone: pLX_TRC317
  Backbone manufacturer: Broad Institute Genetic Perturbation Platform
  Backbone size w/o insert (bp): 8264
  Vector type: Mammalian Expression, Lentiviral
  Selectable markers: Puromycin
Growth in bacteria
  Bacterial resistance: Ampicillin, 100 μg/mL
  Growth temperature: 37°C
  Growth strain: NEB Stable
  Copy number: High Copy
Gene/Insert
  Gene/Insert name: MYT1
  Species: H. sapiens (human)
  Insert size (bp): 3467
  Entrez Gene: MYT1 (a.k.a. MTF1, MYTI, PLPB1, C20orf36)
  Promoter: EF1a
  Cloning method: Unknown
  Sequencing primers: 5′ GGGTGGAGACTGAAGTTAGGCCAG; 3′ CACATAGCGTAAAAGGAGCAACATAG
Terms and licenses: Academic/Nonprofit Terms; Industry Terms: Not Available to Industry
Depositor comments: NM_004535,ENST00000328439 . The transcription factor ORF portion of this plasmid was synthesized by Genewiz. Please test multiple small colonies in case of plasmid recombination. To make this collection available in a timely manner, a portion of this collection was not fully sequenced by Addgene. If an Addgene verified full plasmid sequence is not available, please contact us prior to placing an order to request the full sequence.
How to cite: TFORF1033 was a gift from Feng Zhang (Addgene plasmid # 143907 ; http://n2t.net/addgene:143907 ; RRID:Addgene_143907)
