[The description below was written by a language model from this plasmid's Addgene catalogue record and pLannotate feature annotations shown in this document.]
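Description:
TFORF1033 is a third-generation-style, self-inactivating lentiviral expression plasmid built on the pLX_TRC317 backbone and carrying the human transcription factor MYT1 as its open reading frame. It is propagated in E. coli through a high-copy ColE1/pUC-type origin with ampicillin selection (AmpR under its own bla promoter). An f1 origin and remnants of a lac/lacZα cloning region flanked by T7 and T3 promoters are also present in the bacterial portion. The depositor notes that the plasmid can recombine, which is common for LTR-containing vectors.

The viral genome is transcribed from an RSV promoter fused to a truncated HIV-1 5' LTR, followed by the Ψ packaging signal, a gag fragment and the RRE for Rev-dependent nuclear export. It ends in a ΔU3 3' LTR that inactivates LTR promoter activity after integration, with an SV40 poly(A) signal downstream. Within these boundaries sit two expression units. An SV40 early promoter drives a puromycin N-acetyltransferase gene for selecting transduced mammalian cells. After a cPPT/CTS element, a full EF-1α promoter drives the MYT1 coding sequence, a synthesized ORF corresponding to the reference transcript named in the record. A WPRE downstream of the ORF enhances transcript stability and expression. The catalogue describes a unique 24-bp barcode associated with each ORF. It is not annotated in the feature table, though a short unannotated region and a U6 promoter fragment lie between the ORF and the WPRE.

The construct belongs to a barcoded transcription factor ORF collection. It is intended for lentiviral overexpression of MYT1, a zinc-finger factor implicated in neuronal and oligodendroglial development, alone or in pooled screens where barcode sequencing identifies the factor delivered to each cell, as in directed differentiation studies.
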