Features (pLannotate 1.2.2; 31 found; start..end, strand, type, name):
      5..231     +  promoter       RSV promoter: Rous sarcoma virus enhancer/promoter
    232..412     +  LTR            5' LTR (truncated): truncated 5' long terminal repeat (LTR) from HIV-1
    459..584     +  misc_feature   HIV-1 Ψ: packaging signal of human immunodeficiency virus type 1
    568..931     +  CDS            HIV-1 gag (fragment): gag protein from human immunodeficiency virus 1; gag
   1077..1310    +  misc_feature   RRE: The Rev response element (RRE) of HIV-1 allows for Rev-dependent mRNA export from the nucleus to the cytoplasm.
   1687..1713    +  CDS            Rev (fragment): human immunodeficiency virus 1 (HIV-1) Rev protein; rev; enhances nuclear export of unspliced and incompletely spliced viral mRNAs
   1720..1743    +  promoter       SV40 promoter (fragment): SV40 early promoter
   1744..1815    +  promoter       SV40 promoter (fragment): SV40 enhancer and early promoter
   1839..1974    +  rep_origin     SV40 ori: SV40 origin of replication
   2020..2616    +  CDS            PuroR (fragment): puromycin N-acetyltransferase; pac from Streptomyces; confers resistance to puromycin
   2665..2782    +  misc_feature   cPPT/CTS: central polypurine tract and central termination sequence of HIV-1
   2847..2913    +  CDS            small t antigen (fragment): SV40 (simian virus 40) small t antigen
   2920..4098    +  promoter       EF-1α promoter: strong constitutive promoter for human elongation factor EF-1α
   4115..7477    +  CDS            MYT1: MYT1_HUMAN - Also known as KIAA0835, KIAA1050, MTF1, MYTI, PLPB1. Experimental evidence at protein level: Swiss-Prot protein existence level 1. Binds to the promoter region of genes encoding proteolipid proteins of the central nervous system. May play a role in the development of neurons and oligodendroglia in the CNS. May regulate a critical transition point in oligodendrocyte lineage development by modulating oligodendrocyte progenitor proliferation relative to terminal differentiation and up-regulation of myelin gene transcription. From Homo sapiens (Human).
   7493..7546    +  promoter       U6 promoter (fragment): RNA polymerase III promoter for human U6 snRNA
   7588..8176    +  misc_feature   WPRE: woodchuck hepatitis virus posttranscriptional regulatory element
   8227..8246    +  misc_feature   cPPT/CTS (fragment): central polypurine tract and central termination sequence of HIV-1
   8248..8481    +  LTR            3' LTR (ΔU3): self-inactivating 3' long terminal repeat (LTR) from HIV-1
   8559..8680    +  polyA_signal   SV40 poly(A) signal: SV40 polyadenylation signal
   8720..8855    +  rep_origin     SV40 ori: SV40 origin of replication
   8876..8894    -  promoter       T7 promoter: promoter for bacteriophage T7 RNA polymerase
   8902..9057    +  CDS            lacZα (fragment): LacZα fragment of β-galactosidase; lacZ fragment
   9062..9490    +  rep_origin     f1 ori (sequence partly withheld): f1 bacteriophage origin of replication; arrow indicates direction of (+) strand synthesis
   9543..9647    +  promoter       AmpR promoter: bla
   9648..10508   +  CDS            AmpR: β-lactamase; bla; confers resistance to ampicillin, carbenicillin, and related antibiotics
  10679..11267   +  rep_origin     ori: high-copy-number ColE1/pMB1/pBR322/pUC origin of replication
  11450..11542   +  CDS            lacI (fragment): lac repressor; lacI; The lac repressor binds to the lac operator to inhibit transcription in E. coli. This inhibition can be relieved by adding lactose or isopropyl-β-D-thiogalactopyranoside (IPTG).
  11555..11576   +  protein_bind   CAP binding site: CAP binding activates transcription in the presence of cAMP. E. coli catabolite activator protein
  11591..11621   +  promoter       lac promoter: promoter for the E. coli lac operon
  11625..11647   +  protein_bind   lac operator (fragment): The lac repressor binds to the lac operator to inhibit transcription in E. coli. This inhibition can be relieved by adding lactose or isopropyl-β-D-thiogalactopyranoside (IPTG). lac repressor encoded by lacI
  11690..11708   +  promoter       T3 promoter: promoter for bacteriophage T3 RNA polymerase
>Addgene plasmid #143907 | TFORF1033 | addgene full sequence | sequence record 404573 | Addgene NGS Result
TTAATGTAGTCTTATGCAATACTCTTGTAGTCTTGCAACATGGTAACGATGAGTTAGCAACATGCCTTAC
AAGGAGAGAAAAAGCACCGTGCATGCCGATTGGTGGAAGTAAGGTGGTACGATCGTGCCTTATTAGGAAG
GCAACAGACGGGTCTGACATGGATTGGACGAACCACTGAATTGCCGCATTGCAGAGATATTGTATTTAAG
TGCCTAGCTCGATACATAAACGGGTCTCTCTGGTTAGACCAGATCTGAGCCTGGGAGCTCTCTGGCTAAC
TAGGGAACCCACTGCTTAAGCCTCAATAAAGCTTGCCTTGAGTGCTTCAAGTAGTGTGTGCCCGTCTGTT
GTGTGACTCTGGTAACTAGAGATCCCTCAGACCCTTTTAGTCAGTGTGGAAAATCTCTAGCAGTGGCGCC
CGAACAGGGACTTGAAAGCGAAAGGGAAACCAGAGGAGCTCTCTCGACGCAGGACTCGGCTTGCTGAAGC
GCGCACGGCAAGAGGCGAGGGGCGGCGACTGGTGAGTACGCCAAAAATTTTGACTAGCGGAGGCTAGAAG
GAGAGAGATGGGTGCGAGAGCGTCAGTATTAAGCGGGGGAGAATTAGATCGCGATGGGAAAAAATTCGGT
TAAGGCCAGGGGGAAAGAAAAAATATAAATTAAAACATATAGTATGGGCAAGCAGGGAGCTAGAACGATT
CGCAGTTAATCCTGGCCTGTTAGAAACATCAGAAGGCTGTAGACAAATACTGGGACAGCTACAACCATCC
CTTCAGACAGGATCAGAAGAACTTAGATCATTATATAATACAGTAGCAACCCTCTATTGTGTGCATCAAA
GGATAGAGATAAAAGACACCAAGGAAGCTTTAGACAAGATAGAGGAAGAGCAAAACAAAAGTAAGACCAC
CGCACAGCAAGCGGCCGCTGATCTTCAGACCTGGAGGAGGAGATATGAGGGACAATTGGAGAAGTGAATT
ATATAAATATAAAGTAGTAAAAATTGAACCATTAGGAGTAGCACCCACCAAGGCAAAGAGAAGAGTGGTG
CAGAGAGAAAAAAGAGCAGTGGGAATAGGAGCTTTGTTCCTTGGGTTCTTGGGAGCAGCAGGAAGCACTA
TGGGCGCAGCGTCAATGACGCTGACGGTACAGGCCAGACAATTATTGTCTGGTATAGTGCAGCAGCAGAA
CAATTTGCTGAGGGCTATTGAGGCGCAACAGCATCTGTTGCAACTCACAGTCTGGGGCATCAAGCAGCTC
CAGGCAAGAATCCTGGCTGTGGAAAGATACCTAAAGGATCAACAGCTCCTGGGGATTTGGGGTTGCTCTG
GAAAACTCATTTGCACCACTGCTGTGCCTTGGAATGCTAGTTGGAGTAATAAATCTCTGGAACAGATTTG
GAATCACACGACCTGGATGGAGTGGGACAGAGAAATTAACAATTACACAAGCTTAATACACTCCTTAATT
GAAGAATCGCAAAACCAGCAAGAAAAGAATGAACAAGAATTATTGGAATTAGATAAATGGGCAAGTTTGT
GGAATTGGTTTAACATAACAAATTGGCTGTGGTATATAAAATTATTCATAATGATAGTAGGAGGCTTGGT
AGGTTTAAGAATAGTTTTTGCTGTACTTTCTATAGTGAATAGAGTTAGGCAGGGATATTCACCATTATCG
TTTCAGACCCACCTCCCAACCCCGAGGGGACCCATGCATTGCATCTCAATTAGTCAGCAACCAGGTGTGG
AAAGTCCCCAGGCTCCCCAGCAGGCAGAAGTATGCAAAGCATGCGTCTCAATTAGTCAGCAACCATAGTC
CCGCCCCTAACTCCGCCCATCCCGCCCCTAACTCCGCCCAGTTCCGCCCATTCTCCGCCCCATGGCTGAC
TAATTTTTTTTATTTATGCAGAGGCCGAGGCCGCCTCGGCCTCTGAGCTATTCCAGAAGTAGTGAGGAGG
CTTTTTTGGAGGCCTAGGCTTTTGCAAAAAGCTTTCTAGAGGTACCACCGGAGCTTACCATGACCGAGTA
CAAGCCCACGGTGCGCCTCGCCACCCGCGACGACGTCCCCAGGGCCGTACGCACCCTCGCCGCCGCGTTC
GCCGACTACCCCGCCACGCGCCACACCGTCGATCCGGACCGCCACATCGAGCGGGTCACCGAGCTGCAAG
AACTCTTCCTCACGCGCGTCGGGCTCGACATCGGCAAGGTGTGGGTCGCGGACGACGGCGCCGCCGTGGC
GGTCTGGACCACGCCGGAGAGCGTCGAAGCGGGGGCGGTGTTCGCCGAGATCGGCCCGCGCATGGCCGAG
TTGAGCGGTTCCCGGCTGGCCGCGCAGCAACAGATGGAAGGCCTCCTGGCGCCGCACCGGCCCAAGGAGC
CCGCGTGGTTCCTGGCCACCGTCGGCGTCTCGCCCGACCACCAGGGCAAGGGTCTGGGCAGCGCCGTCGT
GCTCCCCGGAGTGGAGGCGGCCGAGCGCGCCGGGGTGCCCGCCTTCCTGGAGACCTCCGCGCCCCGCAAC
CTCCCCTTCTACGAGCGGCTCGGCTTCACCGTCACCGCCGACGTCGAGGTGCCCGAAGGACCGCGCACCT
GGTGCATGACCCGCAAGCCCGGTGCCAGTTAACGAATTCTAGATCTTGAGACAAATGGCAGTATTCATCC
ACAATTTTAAAAGAAAAGGGGGGATTGGGGGGTACAGTGCAGGGGAAAGAATAGTAGACATAATAGCAAC
AGACATACAAACTAAAGAATTACAAAAACAAATTACAAAAATTCAAAATTTTCGGGTTTATTACAGGGAC
AGCAGAGATCCACTTTGGCGCCGGCTCGAGGCCTGCAGGTGCAAAGATGGATAAAGTTTTAAACAGAGAG
GAATCTTTGCAGCTAATGGACCTTCTAGGTCTTGAAAGGAGTGGGAATTGGCTCCGGTGCCCGTCAGTGG
GCAGAGCGCACATCGCCCACAGTCCCCGAGAAGTTGGGGGGAGGGGTCGGCAATTGAACCGGTGCCTAGA
GAAGGTGGCGCGGGGTAAACTGGGAAAGTGATGTCGTGTACTGGCTCCGCCTTTTTCCCGAGGGTGGGGG
AGAACCGTATATAAGTGCAGTAGTCGCCGTGAACGTTCTTTTTCGCAACGGGTTTGCCGCCAGAACACAG
GTAAGTGCCGTGTGTGGTTCCCGCGGGCCTGGCCTCTTTACGGGTTATGGCCCTTGCGTGCCTTGAATTA
CTTCCACCTGGCTGCAGTACGTGATTCTTGATCCCGAGCTTCGGGTTGGAAGTGGGTGGGAGAGTTCGAG
GCCTTGCGCTTAAGGAGCCCCTTCGCCTCGTGCTTGAGTTGAGGCCTGGCCTGGGCGCTGGGGCCGCCGC
GTGCGAATCTGGTGGCACCTTCGCGCCTGTCTCGCTGCTTTCGATAAGTCTCTAGCCATTTAAAATTTTT
GATGACCTGCTGCGACGCTTTTTTTCTGGCAAGATAGTCTTGTAAATGCGGGCCAAGATCTGCACACTGG
TATTTCGGTTTTTGGGGCCGCGGGCGGCGACGGGGCCCGTGCGTCCCAGCGCACATGTTCGGCGAGGCGG
GGCCTGCGAGCGCGGCCACCGAGAATCGGACGGGGGTAGTCTCAAGCTGGCCGGCCTGCTCTGGTGCCTG
GCCTCGCGCCGCCGTGTATCGCCCCGCCCTGGGCGGCAAGGCTGGCCCGGTCGGCACCAGTTGCGTGAGC
GGAAAGATGGCCGCTTCCCGGCCCTGCTGCAGGGAGCTCAAAATGGAGGACGCGGCGCTCGGGAGAGCGG
GCGGGTGAGTCACCCACACAAAGGAAAAGGGCCTTTCCGTCCTCAGCCGTCGCTTCATGTGACTCCACGG
AGTACCGGGCGCCGTCCAGGCACCTCGATTAGTTCTCGAGCTTTTGGAGTACGTCGTCTTTAGGTTGGGG
GGAGGGGTTTTATGCGATGGAGTTTCCCCACACTGAGTGGGTGGAGACTGAAGTTAGGCCAGCTTGGCAC
TTGATGTAATTCTCCTTGGAATTTGCCCTTTTTGAGTTTGGATCTTGGTTCATTCTCAAGCCTCAGACAG
TGGTTCAAAGTTTTTTTCTTCCATTTCAGGTGTCGTGAGGCTAGCACCGCCACCATGAGCTTAGAAAATG
AAGACAAGCGAGCTCGCACCCGATCCAAGGCCCTGCGAGGACCCCCAGAGACCACAGCTGCAGACCTCAG
CTGCCCCACCCCAGGATGCACAGGCTCAGGGCACGTCCGGGGCAAGTACTCCAGGCACCGAAGTTTACAG
AGCTGCCCCCTGGCCAAGAAGAGGAAGCTGGAGGGCGCTGAGGCTGAGCACCTGGTGTCCAAGAGGAAGT
CACACCCCCTGAAGCTGGCTCTGGACGAGGGCTATGGTGTGGACAGCGACGGCAGTGAGGACACTGAGGT
GAAGGACGCCTCTGTTTCGGATGAATCGGAAGGAACTCTGGAGGGGGCCGAGGCTGAGACGTCAGGACAG
GACGAGATTCATCGCCCCGAGACAGCTGAAGGAAGGAGCCCCGTCAAGTCCCATTTTGGATCCAACCCCA
TCGGCAGCGCCACTGCCTCCTCCAAGGGCAGCTACAGCAGCTACCAGGGAATCATCGCAACTTCTCTCCT
GAACTTGGGTCAAATTGCTGAAGAGACCCTGGTGGAAGAGGACTTGGGCCAGGCGGCCAAGCCAGGTCCT
GGCATTGTGCACCTGCTTCAGGAGGCTGCAGAGGGAGCTGCCAGCGAGGAGGGTGAAAAGGGCCTCTTCA
TCCAGCCAGAGGATGCCGAGGAGGTCGTCGAAGTCACCACCGAGCGCTCCCAGGACCTGTGTCCCCAGTC
CCTGGAGGATGCAGCCAGTGAGGAGTCCAGCAAGCAGAAAGGCATCCTGAGTCACGAAGAGGAGGACGAG
GAGGAGGAGGAGGAGGAAGAGGAGGAGGAGGAGGATGAAGAAGAGGAAGAGGAAGAGGAGGAGGAAGAGG
AAGAGGAGGAGGAGGAAGAGGAAGAGGAGGAGGAAGAGGAAGAGGAAGAGGAGGAGGAGGAGGCAGCTCC
TGATGTGATCTTTCAGGAAGACACCTCTCACACCTCTGCCCAGAAGGCCCCTGAGCTCCGGGGCCCAGAA
TCACCCAGTCCCAAGCCTGAGTACTCTGTTATTGTGGAGGTCCGCTCGGATGATGACAAGGACGAGGACA
CCCACTCCCGGAAGTCAACAGTCACTGACGAGTCGGAGATGCAGGACATGATGACCCGGGGAAACCTGGG
CCTCCTGGAGCAGGCCATCGCCCTGAAGGCTGAACAGGTGCGCACAGTCTGCGAGCCGGGCTGCCCGCCT
GCCGAGCAGAGCCAGCTGGGCCTGGGAGAGCCAGGGAAGGCAGCAAAGCCCCTGGACACTGTGCGGAAGA
GTTACTACAGTAAAGATCCTTCAAGAGCTGAGAAGCGTGAGATCAAGTGTCCAACACCAGGCTGTGATGG
CACTGGCCACGTTACCGGGTTGTACCCTCACCACCGCAGCCTTTCTGGCTGTCCCCACAAGGATAGGATC
CCCCCAGAGATCTTAGCCATGCATGAGAACGTGCTGAAGTGCCCCACTCCTGGCTGCACAGGCCAGGGTC
ACGTGAACAGCAACCGCAACACGCACAGAAGTTTGTCTGGGTGTCCCATTGCTGCCGCCGAAAAATTAGC
CAAATCCCATGAGAAGCAGCAGCCGCAGACAGGAGATCCTTCCAAGAGTAGCTCCAATTCCGATCGGATC
CTCAGGCCCATGTGCTTCGTGAAGCAGCTCGAGGTCCCTCCATATGGGAGCTACCGGCCCAACGTGGCCC
CCGCCACACCCAGGGCCAACTTGGCCAAGGAGCTGGAGAAGTTCTCCAAGGTCACCTTTGACTACGCAAG
TTTCGATGCTCAGGTTTTTGGCAAACGCATGCTTGCCCCAAAGATTCAGACCAGCGAAACCTCACCTAAA
GCCTTTCAATGCTTTGACTACTCGCAGGACGCCGAGGCTGCACACATGGCTGCCACTGCCATCCTGAACC
TCTCCACGCGCTGCTGGGAGATGCCTGAGAACCTCAGCACGAAGCCACAGGACCTCCCCAGCAAGTCTGT
GGATATCGAGGTAGACGAAAATGGAACCCTGGACTTGAGCATGCACAAACACCGCAAACGAGAAAATGCT
TTCCCCAGCAGCAGCAGCTGCAGCAGCAGCCCCGGTGTGAAGTCTCCCGACGCCTCCCAGCGCCACAGCA
GCACCAGCGCCCCCAGCAGCTCCATGACCTCTCCCCAGTCCAGCCAGGCCTCCCGCCAGGACGAGTGGGA
CCGGCCCCTGGACTACACCAAGCCTAGCCGCCTGAGAGAGGAGGAACCTGAGGAGTCAGAGCCAGCAGCC
CATTCTTTTGCTTCTTCTGAAGCAGATGACCAGGAAGTGTCGGAAGAGAATTTTGAGGAGCGGAAGTATC
CGGGGGAAGTCACCCTGACCAACTTTAAGCTGAAGTTTCTCTCCAAGGACATAAAGAAGGAGCTGCTCAC
CTGTCCCACCCCTGGCTGTGACGGCAGCGGCCACATCACCGGGAACTACGCCTCCCACCGCAGCCTCTCT
GGTTGCCCTCTTGCTGACAAGAGCCTCAGAAACCTCATGGCTGCCCACTCTGCTGACCTCAAGTGCCCCA
CGCCCGGCTGTGACGGCTCTGGCCACATCACAGGGAACTACGCTTCACACCGGAGCTTGTCCGGCTGCCC
TCGTGCAAAGAAAAGTGGAGTCAAGGTGGCACCCACCAAGGACGACAAGGAGGACCCCGAGCTGATGAAG
TGCCCAGTTCCAGGCTGTGTGGGGCTCGGTCACATCAGCGGGAAATACGCCTCTCACAGGAGCGCATCCG
GCTGCCCACTGGCCGCCCGCAGGCAGAAGGAAGGGTCCCTCAATGGCTCGTCATTCTCCTGGAAGTCCCT
GAAGAATGAAGGACCGACCTGCCCCACCCCGGGCTGTGACGGCTCTGGCCACGCCAATGGGAGTTTCCTC
ACCCACCGGAGTTTGTCAGGCTGTCCCAGAGCAACCTTTGCTGGAAAGAAGGGAAAACTGTCAGGGGATG
AGGTCCTCAGTCCAAAGTTCAAGACTAGCGACGTGTTGGAGAATGATGAGGAGATCAAGCAGCTGAACCA
GGAGATCCGAGACCTGAACGAGTCCAACTCGGAGATGGAGGCTGCCATGGTGCAGCTGCAGTCCCAGATC
TCCTCCATGGAGAAGAACCTGAAGAACATCGAGGAGGAGAACAAGCTCATTGAGGAGCAGAATGAAGCCC
TGTTTCTGGAGCTGTCCGGCCTGAGCCAGGCCCTCATCCAAAGTCTCGCCAATATCCGCCTTCCGCACAT
GGAGCCAATATGCGAACAGAATTTCGATGCCTATGTGAGCACCCTCACCGACATGTACTCCAACCAGGAC
CCGGAGAACAAGGACCTCCTGGAGAGCATCAAGCAGGCTGTGAGGGGCATCCAGGTCTAGTAATGAACTA
GTCCGTAACTTGAAAGTATTTCGATTTCTTGGCTTTATATATCTTGTGGAAAGGACGAGTGCTCTGGTTA
CCGTACTTATGTACGCGTTAAGTCGACAATCAACCTCTGGATTACAAAATTTGTGAAAGATTGACTGGTA
TTCTTAACTATGTTGCTCCTTTTACGCTATGTGGATACGCTGCTTTAATGCCTTTGTATCATGCTATTGC
TTCCCGTATGGCTTTCATTTTCTCCTCCTTGTATAAATCCTGGTTGCTGTCTCTTTATGAGGAGTTGTGG
CCCGTTGTCAGGCAACGTGGCGTGGTGTGCACTGTGTTTGCTGACGCAACCCCCACTGGTTGGGGCATTG
CCACCACCTGTCAGCTCCTTTCCGGGACTTTCGCTTTCCCCCTCCCTATTGCCACGGCGGAACTCATCGC
CGCCTGCCTTGCCCGCTGCTGGACAGGGGCTCGGCTGTTGGGCACTGACAATTCCGTGGTGTTGTCGGGG
AAATCATCGTCCTTTCCTTGGCTGCTCGCCTGTGTTGCCACCTGGATTCTGCGCGGGACGTCCTTCTGCT
ACGTCCCTTCGGCCCTCAATCCAGCGGACCTTCCTTCCCGCGGCCTGCTGCCGGCTCTGCGGCCTCTTCC
GCGTCTTCGCCTTCGCCCTCAGACGAGTCGGATCTCCCTTTGGGCCGCCTCCCCGCGTCGACTTTAAGAC
CAATGACTTACAAGGCAGCTGTAGATCTTAGCCACTTTTTAAAAGAAAAGGGGGGACTGGAAGGGCTAAT
TCACTCCCAACGAAGACAAGATCTGCTTTTTGCTTGTACTGGGTCTCTCTGGTTAGACCAGATCTGAGCC
TGGGAGCTCTCTGGCTAACTAGGGAACCCACTGCTTAAGCCTCAATAAAGCTTGCCTTGAGTGCTTCAAG
TAGTGTGTGCCCGTCTGTTGTGTGACTCTGGTAACTAGAGATCCCTCAGACCCTTTTAGTCAGTGTGGAA
AATCTCTAGCAGTACGTATAGTAGTTCATGTCATCTTATTATTCAGTATTTATAACTTGCAAAGAAATGA
ATATCAGAGAGTGAGAGGAACTTGTTTATTGCAGCTTATAATGGTTACAAATAAAGCAATAGCATCACAA
ATTTCACAAATAAAGCATTTTTTTCACTGCATTCTAGTTGTGGTTTGTCCAAACTCATCAATGTATCTTA
TCATGTCTGGCTCTAGCTATCCCGCCCCTAACTCCGCCCATCCCGCCCCTAACTCCGCCCAGTTCCGCCC
ATTCTCCGCCCCATGGCTGACTAATTTTTTTTATTTATGCAGAGGCCGAGGCCGCCTCGGCCTCTGAGCT
ATTCCAGAAGTAGTGAGGAGGCTTTTTTGGAGGCCTAGGGACGTACCCAATTCGCCCTATAGTGAGTCGT
ATTACGCGCGCTCACTGGCCGTCGTTTTACAACGTCGTGACTGGGAAAACCCTGGCGTTACCCAACTTAA
TCGCCTTGCAGCACATCCCCCTTTCGCCAGCTGGCGTAATAGCGAAGAGGCCCGCACCGATCGCCCTTCC
CAACAGTTGCGCAGCCTGAATGGCGAATGGG
[124 nt withheld, positions 9062-9185]
C
[91 nt withheld, positions 9187-9277]
A
[49 nt withheld, positions 9279-9327]
CCTTTGACGTTGGAGTCCACGTTCTTT
[37 nt withheld, positions 9355-9391]
ACCCTATCTCGGTCTATTCTTTTGATTTATAAGGGATTTTGCCGATTTCGGCCTATTGGTTAAAAAATGA
GCTGATTTAACAAAAATTTAACGCGAATTTTAACAAAATATTAACGCTTACAATTTAGGTGGCACTTTTC
GGGGAAATGTGCGCGGAACCCCTATTTGTTTATTTTTCTAAATACATTCAAATATGTATCCGCTCATGAG
ACAATAACCCTGATAAATGCTTCAATAATATTGAAAAAGGAAGAGTATGAGTATTCAACATTTCCGTGTC
GCCCTTATTCCCTTTTTTGCGGCATTTTGCCTTCCTGTTTTTGCTCACCCAGAAACGCTGGTGAAAGTAA
AAGATGCTGAAGATCAGTTGGGTGCACGAGTGGGTTACATCGAACTGGATCTCAACAGCGGTAAGATCCT
TGAGAGTTTTCGCCCCGAAGAACGTTTTCCAATGATGAGCACTTTTAAAGTTCTGCTATGTGGCGCGGTA
TTATCCCGTATTGACGCCGGGCAAGAGCAACTCGGTCGCCGCATACACTATTCTCAGAATGACTTGGTTG
AGTACTCACCAGTCACAGAAAAGCATCTTACGGATGGCATGACAGTAAGAGAATTATGCAGTGCTGCCAT
AACCATGAGTGATAACACTGCGGCCAACTTACTTCTGACAACGATCGGAGGACCGAAGGAGCTAACCGCT
TTTTTGCACAACATGGGGGATCATGTAACTCGCCTTGATCGTTGGGAACCGGAGCTGAATGAAGCCATAC
CAAACGACGAGCGTGACACCACGATGCCTGTAGCAATGGCAACAACGTTGCGCAAACTATTAACTGGCGA
ACTACTTACTCTAGCTTCCCGGCAACAATTAATAGACTGGATGGAGGCGGATAAAGTTGCAGGACCACTT
CTGCGCTCGGCCCTTCCGGCTGGCTGGTTTATTGCTGATAAATCTGGAGCCGGTGAGCGTGGGTCTCGCG
GTATCATTGCAGCACTGGGGCCAGATGGTAAGCCCTCCCGTATCGTAGTTATCTACACGACGGGGAGTCA
GGCAACTATGGATGAACGAAATAGACAGATCGCTGAGATAGGTGCCTCACTGATTAAGCATTGGTAACTG
TCAGACCAAGTTTACTCATATATACTTTAGATTGATTTAAAACTTCATTTTTAATTTAAAAGGATCTAGG
TGAAGATCCTTTTTGATAATCTCATGACCAAAATCCCTTAACGTGAGTTTTCGTTCCACTGAGCGTCAGA
CCCCGTAGAAAAGATCAAAGGATCTTCTTGAGATCCTTTTTTTCTGCGCGTAATCTGCTGCTTGCAAACA
AAAAAACCACCGCTACCAGCGGTGGTTTGTTTGCCGGATCAAGAGCTACCAACTCTTTTTCCGAAGGTAA
CTGGCTTCAGCAGAGCGCAGATACCAAATACTGTTCTTCTAGTGTAGCCGTAGTTAGGCCACCACTTCAA
GAACTCTGTAGCACCGCCTACATACCTCGCTCTGCTAATCCTGTTACCAGTGGCTGCTGCCAGTGGCGAT
AAGTCGTGTCTTACCGGGTTGGACTCAAGACGATAGTTACCGGATAAGGCGCAGCGGTCGGGCTGAACGG
GGGGTTCGTGCACACAGCCCAGCTTGGAGCGAACGACCTACACCGAACTGAGATACCTACAGCGTGAGCT
ATGAGAAAGCGCCACGCTTCCCGAAGGGAGAAAGGCGGACAGGTATCCGGTAAGCGGCAGGGTCGGAACA
GGAGAGCGCACGAGGGAGCTTCCAGGGGGAAACGCCTGGTATCTTTATAGTCCTGTCGGGTTTCGCCACC
TCTGACTTGAGCGTCGATTTTTGTGATGCTCGTCAGGGGGGCGGAGCCTATGGAAAAACGCCAGCAACGC
GGCCTTTTTACGGTTCCTGGCCTTTTGCTGGCCTTTTGCTCACATGTTCTTTCCTGCGTTATCCCCTGAT
TCTGTGGATAACCGTATTACCGCCTTTGAGTGAGCTGATACCGCTCGCCGCAGCCGAACGACCGAGCGCA
GCGAGTCAGTGAGCGAGGAAGCGGAAGAGCGCCCAATACGCAAACCGCCTCTCCCCGCGCGTTGGCCGAT
TCATTAATGCAGCTGGCACGACAGGTTTCCCGACTGGAAAGCGGGCAGTGAGCGCAACGCAATTAATGTG
AGTTAGCTCACTCATTAGGCACCCCAGGCTTTACACTTTATGCTTCCGGCTCGTATGTTGTGTGGAATTG
TGAGCGGATAACAATTTCACACAGGAAACAGCTATGACCATGATTACGCCAAGCGCGCAATTAACCCTCA
CTAAAGGGAACAAAAGCTGGAGCTGCAAGC
