>Addgene plasmid #143907 | TFORF1033 | depositor partial sequence | sequence record 283848 | Insert
ACCGCCACCATGAGCTTAGAAAATGAAGACAAGCGAGCTCGCACCCGATCCAAGGCCCTGCGAGGACCCC
CAGAGACCACAGCTGCAGACCTCAGCTGCCCCACCCCAGGATGCACAGGCTCAGGGCACGTCCGGGGCAA
GTACTCCAGGCACCGAAGTTTACAGAGCTGCCCCCTGGCCAAGAAGAGGAAGCTGGAGGGCGCTGAGGCT
GAGCACCTGGTGTCCAAGAGGAAGTCACACCCCCTGAAGCTGGCTCTGGACGAGGGCTATGGTGTGGACA
GCGACGGCAGTGAGGACACTGAGGTGAAGGACGCCTCTGTTTCGGATGAATCGGAAGGAACTCTGGAGGG
GGCCGAGGCTGAGACGTCAGGACAGGACGAGATTCATCGCCCCGAGACAGCTGAAGGAAGGAGCCCCGTC
AAGTCCCATTTTGGATCCAACCCCATCGGCAGCGCCACTGCCTCCTCCAAGGGCAGCTACAGCAGCTACC
AGGGAATCATCGCAACTTCTCTCCTGAACTTGGGTCAAATTGCTGAAGAGACCCTGGTGGAAGAGGACTT
GGGCCAGGCGGCCAAGCCAGGTCCTGGCATTGTGCACCTGCTTCAGGAGGCTGCAGAGGGAGCTGCCAGC
GAGGAGGGTGAAAAGGGCCTCTTCATCCAGCCAGAGGATGCCGAGGAGGTCGTCGAAGTCACCACCGAGC
GCTCCCAGGACCTGTGTCCCCAGTCCCTGGAGGATGCAGCCAGTGAGGAGTCCAGCAAGCAGAAAGGCAT
CCTGAGTCACGAAGAGGAGGACGAGGAGGAGGAGGAGGAGGAAGAGGAGGAGGAGGAGGATGAAGAAGAG
GAAGAGGAAGAGGAGGAGGAAGAGGAAGAGGAGGAGGAGGAAGAGGAAGAGGAGGAGGAAGAGGAAGAGG
AAGAGGAGGAGGAGGAGGCAGCTCCTGATGTGATCTTTCAGGAAGACACCTCTCACACCTCTGCCCAGAA
GGCCCCTGAGCTCCGGGGCCCAGAATCACCCAGTCCCAAGCCTGAGTACTCTGTTATTGTGGAGGTCCGC
TCGGATGATGACAAGGACGAGGACACCCACTCCCGGAAGTCAACAGTCACTGACGAGTCGGAGATGCAGG
ACATGATGACCCGGGGAAACCTGGGCCTCCTGGAGCAGGCCATCGCCCTGAAGGCTGAACAGGTGCGCAC
AGTCTGCGAGCCGGGCTGCCCGCCTGCCGAGCAGAGCCAGCTGGGCCTGGGAGAGCCAGGGAAGGCAGCA
AAGCCCCTGGACACTGTGCGGAAGAGTTACTACAGTAAAGATCCTTCAAGAGCTGAGAAGCGTGAGATCA
AGTGTCCAACACCAGGCTGTGATGGCACTGGCCACGTTACCGGGTTGTACCCTCACCACCGCAGCCTTTC
TGGCTGTCCCCACAAGGATAGGATCCCCCCAGAGATCTTAGCCATGCATGAGAACGTGCTGAAGTGCCCC
ACTCCTGGCTGCACAGGCCAGGGTCACGTGAACAGCAACCGCAACACGCACAGAAGTTTGTCTGGGTGTC
CCATTGCTGCCGCCGAAAAATTAGCCAAATCCCATGAGAAGCAGCAGCCGCAGACAGGAGATCCTTCCAA
GAGTAGCTCCAATTCCGATCGGATCCTCAGGCCCATGTGCTTCGTGAAGCAGCTCGAGGTCCCTCCATAT
GGGAGCTACCGGCCCAACGTGGCCCCCGCCACACCCAGGGCCAACTTGGCCAAGGAGCTGGAGAAGTTCT
CCAAGGTCACCTTTGACTACGCAAGTTTCGATGCTCAGGTTTTTGGCAAACGCATGCTTGCCCCAAAGAT
TCAGACCAGCGAAACCTCACCTAAAGCCTTTCAATGCTTTGACTACTCGCAGGACGCCGAGGCTGCACAC
ATGGCTGCCACTGCCATCCTGAACCTCTCCACGCGCTGCTGGGAGATGCCTGAGAACCTCAGCACGAAGC
CACAGGACCTCCCCAGCAAGTCTGTGGATATCGAGGTAGACGAAAATGGAACCCTGGACTTGAGCATGCA
CAAACACCGCAAACGAGAAAATGCTTTCCCCAGCAGCAGCAGCTGCAGCAGCAGCCCCGGTGTGAAGTCT
CCCGACGCCTCCCAGCGCCACAGCAGCACCAGCGCCCCCAGCAGCTCCATGACCTCTCCCCAGTCCAGCC
AGGCCTCCCGCCAGGACGAGTGGGACCGGCCCCTGGACTACACCAAGCCTAGCCGCCTGAGAGAGGAGGA
ACCTGAGGAGTCAGAGCCAGCAGCCCATTCTTTTGCTTCTTCTGAAGCAGATGACCAGGAAGTGTCGGAA
GAGAATTTTGAGGAGCGGAAGTATCCGGGGGAAGTCACCCTGACCAACTTTAAGCTGAAGTTTCTCTCCA
AGGACATAAAGAAGGAGCTGCTCACCTGTCCCACCCCTGGCTGTGACGGCAGCGGCCACATCACCGGGAA
CTACGCCTCCCACCGCAGCCTCTCTGGTTGCCCTCTTGCTGACAAGAGCCTCAGAAACCTCATGGCTGCC
CACTCTGCTGACCTCAAGTGCCCCACGCCCGGCTGTGACGGCTCTGGCCACATCACAGGGAACTACGCTT
CACACCGGAGCTTGTCCGGCTGCCCTCGTGCAAAGAAAAGTGGAGTCAAGGTGGCACCCACCAAGGACGA
CAAGGAGGACCCCGAGCTGATGAAGTGCCCAGTTCCAGGCTGTGTGGGGCTCGGTCACATCAGCGGGAAA
TACGCCTCTCACAGGAGCGCATCCGGCTGCCCACTGGCCGCCCGCAGGCAGAAGGAAGGGTCCCTCAATG
GCTCGTCATTCTCCTGGAAGTCCCTGAAGAATGAAGGACCGACCTGCCCCACCCCGGGCTGTGACGGCTC
TGGCCACGCCAATGGGAGTTTCCTCACCCACCGGAGTTTGTCAGGCTGTCCCAGAGCAACCTTTGCTGGA
AAGAAGGGAAAACTGTCAGGGGATGAGGTCCTCAGTCCAAAGTTCAAGACTAGCGACGTGTTGGAGAATG
ATGAGGAGATCAAGCAGCTGAACCAGGAGATCCGAGACCTGAACGAGTCCAACTCGGAGATGGAGGCTGC
CATGGTGCAGCTGCAGTCCCAGATCTCCTCCATGGAGAAGAACCTGAAGAACATCGAGGAGGAGAACAAG
CTCATTGAGGAGCAGAATGAAGCCCTGTTTCTGGAGCTGTCCGGCCTGAGCCAGGCCCTCATCCAAAGTC
TCGCCAATATCCGCCTTCCGCACATGGAGCCAATATGCGAACAGAATTTCGATGCCTATGTGAGCACCCT
CACCGACATGTACTCCAACCAGGACCCGGAGAACAAGGACCTCCTGGAGAGCATCAAGCAGGCTGTGAGG
GGCATCCAGGTCTAGTAATGAACTAGTCCGTAACTTGAAAGTATTTCGATTTCTTGGCTTTATATATCTT
GTGGAAAGGACGAGTGCTCTGGTTACCGTACTTATGT
