>Addgene plasmid #143907 | TFORF1033 | depositor partial sequence | sequence record 283849 | Barcode
GTGCTCTGGTTACCGTACTTATGT
